Addgene plasmid #158497: pZA19
Purpose: In planta gene expression of Golden gate compatlible A. thaliana ZAR1 L17E. Km plant selection marker.
Depositing lab: Sophien Kamoun. Depositing organization: Sainsbury Laboratory, Norwich. Publication: A vector system for fast-forward studies of the HOPZ-ACTIVATED RESISTANCE1 (ZAR1) resistosome in the model plant Nicotiana benthamiana. Harant A, Pai H, Sakai T, Kamoun S, Adachi H. Plant Physiol. 2022 Jan 20;188(1):70-80. doi: 10.1093/plphys/kiab471. PubMed 34633454.
Backbone
  Vector backbone: pICH86988
  Backbone manufacturer: https://www.addgene.org/48076/
  Vector type: Plant Expression
Growth in bacteria
  Bacterial resistance: Kanamycin, 50 μg/mL
  Growth temperature: 37°C
  Growth strain: DH5alpha
  Copy number: High Copy
Gene/Insert
  Gene/Insert name: ZAR1
  Species: A. thaliana (mustard weed)
  Mutation: L17E
  Entrez Gene: ZAR1 (a.k.a. HOPZ-ACTIVATED RESISTANCE 1, ZAR1)
  Cloning method: Restriction Enzyme; 5′ cloning site Unknown (unknown if destroyed)
Terms and licenses: Academic/Nonprofit Terms; Industry Terms: Not Available to Industry
How to cite: pZA19 was a gift from Sophien Kamoun (Addgene plasmid # 158497 ; http://n2t.net/addgene:158497 ; RRID:Addgene_158497)
