[The description below was written by a language model from this plasmid's Addgene catalogue record and pLannotate feature annotations shown in this document.]
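Description:
pZA19 is a plant expression binary vector built on the pICH86988 Golden Gate backbone, designed to deliver an Arabidopsis thaliana ZAR1 variant into plants via Agrobacterium T-DNA transfer. The roughly 11 kb plasmid carries a high-copy ColE1/pUC-type origin for propagation in E. coli and the pVS1 replication module (oriV, RepA and the StaA stability protein) for maintenance in Agrobacterium. A short incP oriV fragment is also annotated. Bacterial selection is by kanamycin, through an aphA-3 aminoglycoside phosphotransferase gene driven by the bla promoter.

Nopaline-type left and right border repeats define the T-DNA, which contains two cassettes. The first is a plant selection marker, nptII (neo) under the nopaline synthase promoter and terminator, giving kanamycin resistance in planta. The second is the payload. A CaMV 35S promoter drives the ZAR1 coding sequence (annotated as RPP13L4), which is preceded by the TMV Ω translational enhancer and closed by the octopine synthase terminator. The upstream stretch annotated as a fragment of a CaMV protein probably reflects extended 35S promoter sequence rather than an expressed gene.

ZAR1 (HOPZ-ACTIVATED RESISTANCE 1) is an immune receptor that assembles into the resistosome complex. This version carries the L17E substitution, and the record describes the gene as Golden Gate compatible. The record does not state the functional consequence of the mutation, and no epitope tag is annotated. The plasmid belongs to a vector set for studying the ZAR1 resistosome in Nicotiana benthamiana, where it provides strong constitutive expression of this mutant.
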