Features (pLannotate 1.2.2; 18 found; start..end, strand, type, name):
     32..56      +  misc_feature   RB T-DNA repeat: right border repeat from nopaline C58 T-DNA
    179..767     -  rep_origin     ori: high-copy-number ColE1/pMB1/pBR322/pUC origin of replication
    938..1732    -  CDS            KanR: aminoglycoside phosphotransferase; aphA-3; confers resistance to kanamycin
   1733..1837    -  promoter       AmpR promoter: bla
   1854..1914    -  rep_origin     oriV (fragment): incP origin of replication
   2120..2314    -  rep_origin     pVS1 oriV: origin of replication for the Pseudomonas plasmid pVS1 (Heeb et al., 2000)
   2380..3453    -  CDS            pVS1 RepA: replication protein from the Pseudomonas plasmid pVS1 (Heeb et al., 2000)
   3882..4511    -  CDS            pVS1 StaA: stability protein from the Pseudomonas plasmid pVS1 (Heeb et al., 2000)
   4775..4799    +  misc_feature   LB T-DNA repeat: left border repeat from nopaline C58 T-DNA
   5009..5192    +  promoter       NOS promoter: nopaline synthase promoter NOS promoter
   5213..6004    +  CDS            neo: KKA2_KLEPN - Also known as kan, nptII. Experimental evidence at protein level: Swiss-Prot protein existence level 1. Resistance to kanamycin, neomycin, paromomycin, ribostamycin, butirosin and gentamicin B. From Klebsiella pneumoniae.
   6033..6285    +  terminator     NOS terminator: nopaline synthase terminator and poly(A) signal
   6311..7117    +  CDS            IBMP_CAMVB (fragment): Experimental evidence at protein level: Swiss-Prot protein existence level 1. Enhances the ribosomal termination-reinitiation event leading to the translation of major open reading frames on the polycistronic viral RNAs. From Cauliflower mosaic virus (strain Bari 1) (CaMV).
   7301..7646    +  promoter       CaMV 35S promoter: strong constitutive promoter from cauliflower mosaic virus
   7598..7644    +  promoter       minimal CaMV 35S promoter: minimal 35S promoter from cauliflower mosaic virus
   7675..7728    +  misc_feature   TMV Ω: translational enhancer from the tobacco mosaic virus 5'-leader sequence (Gallie et al., 1988)
   7737..10292   +  CDS            RPP13L4: R13L4_ARATH - Also known as ZAR1 From Arabidopsis thaliana (Mouse-ear cress).
  10303..11010   +  terminator     OCS terminator: octopine synthase terminator
>Addgene plasmid #158497 | pZA19 | addgene full sequence | sequence record 309690 | Addgene NGS Result
GGGACACGAAGTGGTTTAAACTATCAGTGTTTGACAGGATATATTGGCGGGTAAACCTAAGAGAAAAGAG
CGTTTATTAGAATAATCGGATATTTAAAAGGGCGTGAAAAGGTTTATCCGTTCGTCCATTTGTATGTGCC
AACCACAGGAACCGTAAAAAGGCCGCGTTGCTGGCGTTTTTCCATAGGCTCCGCCCCCCTGACGAGCATC
ACAAAAATCGACGCTCAAGTCAGAGGTGGCGAAACCCGACAGGACTATAAAGATACCAGGCGTTTCCCCC
TGGAAGCTCCCTCGTGCGCTCTCCTGTTCCGACCCTGCCGCTTACCGGATACCTGTCCGCCTTTCTCCCT
TCGGGAAGCGTGGCGCTTTCTCATAGCTCACGCTGTAGGTATCTCAGTTCGGTGTAGGTCGTTCGCTCCA
AGCTGGGCTGTGTGCACGAACCCCCCGTTCAGCCCGACCGCTGCGCCTTATCCGGTAACTATCGTCTTGA
GTCCAACCCGGTAAGACACGACTTATCGCCACTGGCAGCAGCCACTGGTAACAGGATTAGCAGAGCGAGG
TATGTAGGCGGTGCTACAGAGTTCTTGAAGTGGTGGCCTAACTACGGCTACACTAGAAGGACAGTATTTG
GTATCTGCGCTCTGCTGAAGCCAGTTACCTTCGGAAAAAGAGTTGGTAGCTCTTGATCCGGCAAACAAAC
CACCGCTGGTAGCGGTGGTTTTTTTGTTTGCAAGCAGCAGATTACGCGCAGAAAAAAAGGATCTCAAGAA
GATCCTTTGATCTTTTCTACGGGGTCTGACGCTCAGTGGAACGAAAACTCACGTTAAGGGATTTTGGTCA
TGAGATTATCAAAAAGGATCTTCACCTAGATCCTTTTAAATTAAAAATGAAGTTTTAAATCAATCTAAAG
TATATATGAGTAAACTTGGTCTGACAGCTAAAACAATTCATCCAGTAAAATATAATATTTTATTTTCTCC
CAATCAGGCTTGATCCCCAGTAAGTCAAAAAATAGCTCGACATACTGTTCTTCCCCGATATCCTCCCTGA
TCGACCGGACGCAGAAGGCAATGTCATACCACTTGTCCGCCCTGCCGCTTCTCCCAAGATCAATAAAGCC
ACTTACTTTGCCATCTTTCACAAAGATGTTGCTGTCTCCCAGGTCGCCGTGGGAAAAGACAAGTTCCTCT
TCGGGCTTTTCCGTCTTTAAAAAATCATACAGCTCGCGCGGATCTTTAAATGGAGTGTCCTCTTCCCAGT
TTTCGCAATCCACATCGGCCAGATCGTTATTCAGTAAGTAATCCAATTCGGCTAAGCGGCTGTCTAAGCT
ATTCGTATAGGGACAATCCGATATGTCGATGGAGTGAAAGAGCCTGATGCACTCCGCATACAGCTCGATA
ATCTTTTCAGGGCTTTGTTCATCTTCATACTCTTCCGAGCAAAGGACGCCATCGGCCTCACTCATGAGCA
GATTGCTCCAGCCATCATGCCGTTCAAAGTGCAGGACCTTTGGAACAGGCAGCTTTCCTTCCAGCCATAG
CATCATGTCCTTTTCCCGTTCCACATCATAGGTGGTCCCTTTATACCGGCTGTCCGTCATTTTTAAATAT
AGGTTTTCATTTTCTCCCACCAGCTTATATACCTTAGCAGGAGACATTCCTTCCGTATCTTTTGCGCAGC
GGTATTTTTCGATCAGTTTTTTCAATTCCGGTGATATTCTCATTTTAGCCATACTCTTCCTTTTTCAATA
TTATTGAAGCATTTATCAAGGTTATTGTCTCATGAGCGGATACATATTTGAATGTATTTAGAAAAATAAA
CAAATAGGGGTTCCGCGCACGAATTGGCCAGCGCTGCCATTTTTGGGGTGAGGCCGTTCGCGGCCGAGGG
GCGCAGCCCCTGGGGGGATGGGAGCTCGGTGCCTTGATGTGGGCGCCGGCGGTCGAGTGGCGACGGCGCG
GCTTGTCCGCGCCCTGGTAGATTGCCTGGCCGTAGGCCAGCCATTTTTGAGCGGCCAGCGGCCGCGATAG
GCCGACGCGAAGCGGCGGGGCGTAGGGAGCGCAGCGACCGAAGGGTAGGCGCTTTTTGCAGCTCTTCGGC
TGTGCGCTGGCCAGACAGTTATGCACAGGCCAGGCGGGTTTTAAGAGTTTTAATAAGTTTTAAAGAGTTT
TAGGCGGAAAAATCGCCTTTTTTCTCTTTTATATCAGTCACTTACATGTGTGACCGGTTCCCAATGTACG
GCTTTGGGTTCCCAATGTACGGGTTCCGGTTCCCAATGTACGGCTTTGGGTTCCCAATGTACGTGCTATC
CACAGGAAAGAAGCTTTTTCGACCTTTTTCCCCTGCTAGGGCAATTTGCCCTAGCATCTGCTCCGTACAT
TAGGAACCGGCGGATGCTTCGCCCTCGATCAGGTTGCGGTAGCGCATGACTAGGATCGGGCCAGCCTGCC
CCGCCTCCTCCTTCAAATCGTACTCCGGCAGGTCATTTGACCCGATCAGCTTGCGCACGGTGAAACAGAA
CTTCTTGAACTCTCCGGCGCTGCCACTGCGTTCGTAGATCGTCTTGAACAACCATCTGGCTTCTGCCTTG
CCTGCGGCGCGGCGTGCCAGGCGGTAGAGAAAACGGCCGATGCCGGGATCGATCAAAAAGTAATCGGGGT
GAACCGTCAGCACGTCCGGGTTCTTGCCTTCTGTGATCTCGCGGTACATCCAATCAGCTAGCTCGATCTC
GATGTACTCCGGCCGCCCGGTTTCGCTCTTTACGATCTTGTAGCGGCTAATCAAGGCTTCACCCTCGGAT
ACCGTCACCAGGCGGCCGTTCTTGGCCTTCTTCGTACGCTGCATGGCAACGTGCGTGGTGTTTAACCGAA
TGCAGGTTTCTACCAGGTCGTCTTTCTGCTTTCCGCCATCGGCTCGCCGGCAGAACTTGAGTACGTCCGC
AACGTGTGGACGGAACACGCGGCCGGGCTTGTCTCCCTTCCCTTCCCGGTATCGGTTCATGGATTCGGTT
AGATGGGAAACCGCCATCAGTACCAGGTCGTAATCCCACACACTGGCCATGCCGGCCGGCCCTGCGGAAA
CCTCTACGTGCCCGTCTGGAAGCTCGTAGCGGATCACCTCGCCAGCTCGTCGGTCACGCTTCGACAGACG
GAAAACGGCCACGTCCATGATGCTGCGACTATCGCGGGTGCCCACGTCATAGAGCATCGGAACGAAAAAA
TCTGGTTGCTCGTCGCCCTTGGGCGGCTTCCTAATCGACGACGCACCGGCTGCCGGCGGTTGCCGGGATT
CTTTGCGGATTCGATCAGCGGCCGCTTGCCACGATTCACCGGGGCGTGCTTCTGCCTCGATGCGTTGCCG
CTGGGCGGCCTGCGCGGCCTTCAACTTCTCCACCAGGTCATCACCCAGCGCCGCGCCGATTTGTACCGGG
CCGGATGGTTTGCGACCGCTCACGCCGATTCCTCGGGCTTGGGGGTTCCAGTGCCATTGCAGGGCCGGCA
GACAACCCAGCCGCTTACGCCTGGCCAACCGCCCGTTCCTCCACACATGGGGCATTCCACGGCGTCGGTG
CCTGGTTGTTCTTGATTTTCCATGCCGCCTCCTTTAGCCGCTAAAATTCATCTACTCATTTATTCATTTG
CTCATTTACTCTGGTAGCTGCGCGATGTATTCAGATAGCAGCTCGGTAATGGTCTTGCCTTGGCGTACCG
CGTACATCTTCAGCTTGGTGTGATCCTCCGCCGGCAACTGAAAGTTGACCCGCTTCATGGCTGGCGTGTC
TGCCAGGCTGGCCAACGTTGCAGCCTTGCTGCTGCGTGCGCTCGGACGGCCGGCACTTAGCGTGTTTGTG
CTTTTGCTCATTTTCTCTTTACCTCATTAACTCAAATGAGTTTTGATTTAATTTCAGCGGCCAGCGCCTG
GACCTCGCGGGCAGCGTCGCCCTCGGGTTCTGATTCAAGAACGGTTGTGCCGGCGGCGGCAGTGCCTGGG
TAGCTCACGCGCTGCGTGATACGGGACTCAAGAATGGGCAGCTCGTACCCGGCCAGCGCCTCGGCAACCT
CACCGCCGATGCGCGTGCCTTTGATCGCCCGCGACACGACAAAGGCCGCTTGTAGCCTTCCATCCGTGAC
CTCAATGCGCTGCTTAACCAGCTCCACCAGGTCGGCGGTGGCCCATATGTCGTAAGGGCTTGGCTGCACC
GGAATCAGCACGAAGTCGGCTGCCTTGATCGCGGACACAGCCAAGTCCGCCGCCTGGGGCGCTCCGTCGA
TCACTACGAAGTCGCGCCGGCCGATGGCCTTCACGTCGCGGTCAATCGTCGGGCGGTCGATGCCGACAAC
GGTTAGCGGTTGATCTTCCCGCACGGCCGCCCAATCGCGGGCACTGCCCTGGGGATCGGAATCGACTAAC
AGAACATCGGCCCCGGCGAGTTGCAGGGCGCGGGCTAGATGGGTTGCGATGGTCGTCTTGCCTGACCCGC
CTTTCTGGTTAAGTACAGCGATAACCTTCATGCGTTCCCCTTGCGTATTTGTTTATTTACTCATCGCATC
ATATACGCAGCGACCGCATGACGCAAGCTGTTTTACTCAAATACACATCACCTTTTTAGACGGCGGCGCT
CGGTTTCTTCAGCGGCCAAGCTGGCCGGCCAGGCCGCCAGCTTGGCATCAGACAAACCGGCCAGGATTTC
ATGCAGCCGCACGGCTGATGGGCTGCCTGTATCGAGTGGTGATTTTGTGCCGAGCTGCCGGTCGGGGAGC
TGTTGGCTGGCTGGTGGCAGGATATATTGTGGTGTAAACAAATTGACGCTTAGACAACTTAATAACACAT
TGCGGACGTTTTTAATGTACTGGGGTGGATGCAGTGGGCCCCACTCTGTGTGCCGAATTCGGATCCGGAG
AGCGGAGAATTAAGGGAGTCACGTTATGACCCCCGCCGATGACGCGGGACAAGCCGTTTTACGTTTGGAA
CTGACAGAACCGCAACGTTGAAGGAGCCACTCAGCCGCGGGTTTCTGGAGTTTAATGAGCTAAGCACATA
CGTCAGAAACCATTATTGCGCGTTCAAAAGTCGCCTAAGGTCACTATCAGCTAGCAAATATTTCTTGTCA
AAAATGCTCCACTGACGTTCCATAAATTCCCCTCGGTATCCAATTAGAGTCTCATATTCACTCTCAATCC
AAATAATCTGCACCGGATCTGGATCGTTTCGCATGATTGAACAAGATGGATTGCACGCAGGTTCTCCGGC
CGCTTGGGTGGAGAGGCTATTCGGCTATGACTGGGCACAACAGACAATCGGCTGCTCTGATGCCGCCGTG
TTCCGGCTGTCAGCGCAGGGGCGCCCGGTTCTTTTTGTCAAGACCGACCTGTCCGGTGCCCTGAATGAAC
TCCAGGACGAGGCAGCGCGGCTATCGTGGCTGGCCACGACGGGCGTTCCTTGCGCAGCTGTGCTCGACGT
TGTCACTGAAGCGGGAAGGGACTGGCTGCTATTGGGCGAAGTGCCGGGGCAGGATCTCCTGTCATCTCAC
CTTGCTCCTGCCGAGAAAGTATCCATCATGGCTGATGCAATGCGGCGGCTGCATACGCTTGATCCGGCTA
CCTGCCCATTCGACCACCAAGCGAAACATCGCATCGAGCGAGCACGTACTCGGATGGAAGCCGGTCTTGT
CGATCAGGATGATCTGGACGAAGAGCATCAGGGGCTCGCGCCAGCCGAACTGTTCGCCAGGCTCAAGGCG
CGTATGCCCGACGGCGAGGATCTCGTCGTGACTCATGGCGATGCCTGCTTGCCGAATATCATGGTGGAAA
ATGGCCGCTTTTCTGGATTCATCGACTGTGGCCGGCTGGGTGTGGCGGACCGCTATCAGGACATAGCGTT
GGCTACCCGTGATATTGCTGAAGAGCTTGGCGGCGAATGGGCTGACCGCTTCCTCGTGCTTTACGGTATC
GCCGCTCCCGATTCGCAGCGCATCGCCTTCTATCGCCTTCTTGACGAGTTCTTCTGAGCGGGTCTGGATC
TAGAGTCAAGCAGATCGTTCAAACATTTGGCAATAAAGTTTCTTAAGATTGAATCCTGTTGCCGGTCTTG
CGATGATTATCATATAATTTCTGTTGAATTACGTTAAGCATGTAATAATTAACATGTAATGCATGACGTT
ATTTATGAGATGGGTTTTTATGATTAGAGTCCCGCAATTATACATTTAATACGCGATAGAAAACAAAATA
TAGCGCGCAAACTAGGATAAATTATCGCGCGCGGTGTCATCTATGTTACTAGATCGACGCTGCAAGAATT
CAAGCTTGGAGGAATTCCAATCCCACAAAAATCTGAGCTTAACAGCACAGTTGCTCCTCTCAGAGCAGAA
TCGGGTATTCAACACCCTCATATCAACTACTACGTTGTGTATAACGGTCCACATGCCGGTATATACGATG
ACTGGGGTTGTACAAAGGCGGCAACAAACGGCGTTCCCGGAGTTGCACACAAGAAATTTGCCACTATTAC
AGAGGCAAGAGCAGCAGCTGACGCGTACACAACAAGTCAGCAAACAGACAGGTTGAACTTCATCCCCAAA
GGAGAAGCTCAACTCAAGCCCAAGAGCTTTGCTAAGGCCCTAACAAGCCCACCAAAGCAAAAAGCCCACT
GGCTCACGCTAGGAACCAAAAGGCCCAGCAGTGATCCAGCCCCAAAAGAGATCTCCTTTGCCCCGGAGAT
TACAATGGACGATTTCCTCTATCTTTACGATCTAGGAAGGAAGTTCGAAGGTGAAGGTGACGACACTATG
TTCACCACTGATAATGAGAAGGTTAGCCTCTTCAATTTCAGAAAGAATGCTGACCCACAGATGGTTAGAG
AGGCCTACGCAGCAAGTCTCATCAAGACGATCTACCCGAGTAACAATCTCCAGGAGATCAAATACCTTCC
CAAGAAGGTTAAAGATGCAGTCAAAAGATTCAGGACTAATTGCATCAAGAACACAGAGAAAGACATATTT
CTCAAGATCAGAAGTACTATTCCAGTATGGACGATTCAAGGCTTGCTTCATAAACCAAGGCAAGTAATAG
AGATTGGAGTCTCTAAAAAGGTAGTTCCTACTGAATCTAAGGCCATGCATGGAGTCTAAGATTCAAATCG
AGGATCTAACAGAACTCGCCGTCAAGACTGGCGAACAGTTCATACAGAGTCTTTTACGACTCAATGACAA
GAAGAAAATCTTCGTCAACATGGTGGAGCACGACACTCTGGTCTACTCCAAAAATGTCAAAGATACAGTC
TCAGAAGATCAAAGGGCTATTGAGACTTTTCAACAAAGGATAATTTCGGGAAACCTCCTCGGATTCCATT
GCCCAGCTATCTGTCACTTCATCGAAAGGACAGTAGAAAAGGAAGGTGGCTCCTACAAATGCCATCATTG
CGATAAAGGAAAGGCTATCATTCAAGATCTCTCTGCCGACAGTGGTCCCAAAGATGGACCCCCACCCACG
AGGAGCATCGTGGAAAAAGAAGAGGTTCCAACCACGTCTACAAAGCAAGTGGATTGATGTGACATCTCCA
CTGACGTAAGGGATGACGCACAATCCCACTATCCTTCGCAAGACCCTTCCTCTATATAAGGAAGTTCATT
TCATTTGGAGAGGACACGCTCGAGTATAAGAGCTCATTTTTACAACAATTACCAACAACAACAAACAACA
AACAACATTACAATTACATTTACAATTATCGATACAATGGTGGACGCTGTTGTAACAGTGTTTTTAGAGA
AAACCTTGAACATCGAAGAAGAAAAAGGCCGAACCGTATCGGACTACCGAAAACAGTTGGAAGATTTGCA
AAGCGAATTGAAATATATGCAGTCTTTTCTCAAGGATGCAGAGAGGCAGAAGAGAACTAATGAAACGTTG
CGTACTCTTGTTGCGGATTTACGAGAACTGGTTTACGAAGCTGAGGATATACTTGTGGATTGTCAGCTCG
CGGATGGTGATGATGGGAACGAGCAAAGGTCATCAAATGCGTGGCTTTCGCGGCTTCATCCTGCCCGGGT
TCCGTTGCAGTACAAGAAAAGCAAACGTTTGCAAGAGATCAATGAGAGGATAACGAAAATAAAGAGTCAA
GTAGAGCCTTATTTCGAATTCATAACGCCGAGTAATGTTGGAAGAGATAATGGAACTGATCGGTGGAGCT
CTCCGGTGTATGATCATACTCAGGTGGTTGGTTTGGAAGGAGATAAAAGAAAAATCAAGGAGTGGCTCTT
TCGATCAAACGACAGCCAGCTTTTGATAATGGCCTTTGTTGGGATGGGAGGGCTAGGTAAAACTACAATC
GCTCAAGAAGTGTTCAATGACAAAGAGATCGAACATCGTTTCGAAAGAAGGATATGGGTGTCTGTGTCCC
AGACTTTTACTGAAGAACAGATCATGAGAAGCATATTGAGGAACTTGGGGGACGCGAGTGTTGGAGATGA
TATTGGAACATTGCTGAGAAAAATCCAGCAGTATCTTTTGGGGAAAAGGTACTTGATAGTTATGGACGAT
GTATGGGACAAGAATTTGAGCTGGTGGGACAAGATCTACCAAGGACTGCCTAGAGGACAAGGAGGTAGCG
TTATCGTGACCACAAGGTCGGAATCTGTAGCGAAAAGGGTGCAAGCGAGAGACGACAAGACTCACCGTCC
AGAGCTCCTTAGTCCTGATAACAGTTGGCTGCTGTTTTGTAATGTGGCATTTGCAGCAAATGACGGTACT
TGTGAGCGTCCCGAGCTAGAGGATGTTGGCAAGGAGATTGTAACGAAATGCAAAGGTTTGCCTTTGACAA
TCAAAGCGGTTGGTGGGTTACTTCTGTGCAAAGACCATGTCTATCATGAATGGAGACGAATTGCAGAGCA
TTTTCAGGATGAGCTAAGAGGAAACACTTCTGAAACTGACAATGTTATGTCATCTCTGCAGTTGAGCTAC
GATGAACTCCCTTCCCACCTTAAGTCGTGCATTCTCACGCTTTCGCTCTATCCAGAGGACTGTGTTATAC
CAAAACAACAACTAGTACATGGATGGATCGGAGAAGGTTTTGTCATGTGGAGAAACGGAAGATCTGCAAC
TGAATCTGGAGAGGACTGCTTTTCCGGGCTCACAAACAGGTGTCTAATAGAAGTTGTAGACAAAACCTAT
AGCGGAACCATCATCACTTGCAAGATTCATGACATGGTTCGTGATTTGGTGATCGATATAGCCAAGAAGG
ATTCGTTCTCTAACCCGGAAGGCCTCAACTGTCGTCACCTTGGGATTAGTGGAAACTTTGATGAGAAGCA
GATCAAAGTTAACCATAAGCTGAGAGGCGTAGTGTCAACAACTAAGACAGGTGAAGTGAACAAGCTCAAC
TCAGACTTAGCTAAGAAATTCACAGACTGCAAATATCTTCGGGTTCTCGATATCTCGAAATCCATATTTG
ATGCTCCTCTGTCTGAGATTTTGGATGAGATTGCAAGCCTTCAACACTTAGCATGTCTTAGTTTGAGCAA
CACACATCCGTTGATCCAGTTTCCTCGTTCCATGGAAGATCTCCACAACCTTCAGATTCTAGACGCAAGC
TACTGTCAGAATCTGAAACAACTTCAACCTTGCATCGTCTTGTTCAAGAAACTCCTTGTACTTGACATGA
CGAACTGTGGATCCCTTGAATGCTTCCCCAAGGGTATCGGAAGTCTCGTGAAGCTCGAAGTTCTGTTGGG
ATTTAAGCCAGCCAGGTCCAACAATGGGTGCAAGCTCAGTGAAGTGAAAAATCTCACAAACCTTCGGAAA
CTTGGTCTTTCTCTGACTCGTGGCGATCAGATAGAAGAGGAGGAGCTTGATTCTTTGATAAACCTAAGCA
AGCTGATGTCCATTTCGATCAACTGCTATGATAGCTACGGCGATGATCTCATAACCAAAATAGACGCCCT
TACTCCTCCACACCAGCTCCATGAGCTTTCTCTACAATTCTATCCTGGAAAGTCGAGTCCATCGTGGTTG
AGTCCTCACAAGCTTCCGATGTTGAGGTACATGTCAATATGTTCAGGTAATTTGGTGAAAATGCAGGAAC
CATTCTGGGGAAACGAGAATACTCACTGGAGAATTGAAGGTTTAATGTTAAGTTCATTGTCGGACCTAGA
CATGGACTGGGAAGTGCTGCAACAGTCAATGCCGTACCTGAGGACCGTGACCGCAAACTGGTGTCCAGAG
CTAGAGTCTTTCGCGATTGAAGATGTTGGCTTTAGAGGCGGAGTGTGGATGAAAACACCATTGCACAGAA
CCTAAGCTTGTCCTGCTTTAATGAGATATGCGAGAAGCCTATGATCGCATGATATTTGCTTTCAATTCTG
TTGTGCACGTTGTAAAAAACCTGAGCATGTGTAGCTCAGATCCTTACCGCCGGTTTCGGTTCATTCTAAT
GAATATATCACCCGTTACTATCGTATTTTTATGAATAATATTCTCCGTTCAATTTACTGATTGTACCCTA
CTACTTATATGTACAATATTAAAATGAAAACAATATATTGTGCTGAATAGGTTTATAGCGACATCTATGA
TAGAGCGCCACAATAACAAACAATTGCGTTTTATTATTACAAATCCAATTTTAAAAAAAGCGGCAGAACC
GGTCAAACCTAAAAGACTGATTACATAAATCTTATTCAAATTTCAAAAGTGCCCCAGGGGCTAGTATCTA
CGACACACCGAGCGGCGAACTAATAACGCTCACTGAAGGGAACTCCGGTTCCCCGCCGGCGCGCATGGGT
GAGATTCCTTGAAGTTGAGTATTGGCCGTCCGCTCTACCGAAAGTTACGGGCACCATTCAACCCGGTCCA
GCACGGCGGCCGGGTAACCGACTTGCTGCCCCGAGAATTATGCAGCATTTTTTTGGTGTATGTGGGCCCC
AAATGAAGTGCAGGTCAAACCTTGACAGTGACGACAAATCGTTGGGCGGGTCCAGGGCGAATTTTGCGAC
AACATGTCGAGGCTCAGCAGGACCGCTACTAGAGGATGCACATGTGACCGA
